>Addgene plasmid #36193 | pEGFP.N3-HDAC4.3SA | addgene partial sequence | sequence record 46187 | EGFP-N
CACCATGGTGGCGATGGATCCCATCTCAGGGGCGGCTCCTCTTCCATGGGCTCCTCATCTGGTCTCTTTT
CGGCGGGCTTCACGCCCACGGACAGCGAGGCCATGGCGGTGACCGTCTCGGCTTCTTCGTTCTCGCAAGT
CTGAGCCTCAATCAGAGAACGCCCCGCTGTGGAGGTTGTGCGCTGC
