>Addgene plasmid #36193 | pEGFP.N3-HDAC4.3SA | addgene partial sequence | sequence record 46308 | hHDAC4-F 5'-CACAGTTCCCTTGACCAGAGTT-3'
ACCACCCGGTCCTGGGAATGTACGACGCCAAAGATGACTTCCCTCTTAGGAAAACAGCTGCTGAACCGAA
TCTGAAATTACGGTCCAGGCTAAAGCAGAAAGTGGCCGAAAGACGGAGCAGCCCCCTGTTACGCAGGAAA
GACGGGCCAGTGGTCACTGCTCTAAAAAAGCGTCCGTTGGATGTCACAGACTCCGCGTGCAGCAGCGCCC
CAGGCTCCGGACCCAGCTCACCCAACAACAGCTCCGGGAGCGTCAGCGCGGAGAACGGTATCGCGCCCGC
CGTCCCCAGCATCCCGGCGGAGACGAGTTTGGCGCACAGACTTGTGGCACGAGAAGGCTCGGCCGCTCCA
CTTCCCCTCTACACATCGCCATCCTTGCCCAACATCACGCTGGGCCTGCCTGCCACCGGCCCCTCTGCGG
GCACGGCGGGCCAGCAGGAC
