>Addgene plasmid #36193 | pEGFP.N3-HDAC4.3SA | addgene partial sequence | sequence record 46309 | hHDAC4-F2 5'-AGCAGAGGCTCTCCCTTTT-3'
ACAGCCCTCTTCTGCAGCACATGGTCTTACTGGAGCAGCCACCGGCACAAGCACCCCTCGTCACAGGCCT
GGGAGCACTGCCCCTCCACGCACAGTCCTTGGTTGGTGCAGACCGGGTGTCCCCCTCCATCCACAAGCTG
CGGCAGCACCGCCCACTGGGGCGGACCCAGGCGGCCCCGCTGCCCCAGAACGCCCAGGCTCTGCAGCACC
TGGTCATCCAGCAGCAGCATCAGCAGTTTCTGGAGAAACACAAGCAGCAGTTCCAGCAGCAGCAACTGCA
GATGAACAAGATCATCCCCAAGCCAAGCGAGCCAGCCCGGCAGCCGGAGAGCCACCCGGAGAAGACGGAG
GAGGAGCTCCGTGAGCACCAGGCTCTGCTGGACGAGCCCTACTTGGACCGGCTGCCGGGGCAAAAGGAGG
CGCACGCACAGGCCGGCGTGCAGGTGAAGCAGGAGCCCATTGAGAGCGATGAGGAAGAGGCAGAGCCC
