>Addgene plasmid #36193 | pEGFP.N3-HDAC4.3SA | addgene partial sequence | sequence record 46310 | hHDAC4-F3 5'-tgagagcgatgaggaagagg-3'
CAGCAGCGGATCCACCAGCTGAGGAACTACCAGGCGTCCATGGAGGCCGCCGGCATCCCCGTGTCCTTCG
GCGGCCACAGGCCTCTGTCCCGGGCGCAGGCGTCACCCGCGTCTGCCACCTTCCCCGTGTCTGTGCAGGA
GCCCCCCACCAAGCCGAGGTTCACGACAGGCCTCGTGTATGACACGCTGATGCTGAAGCACCAGTGCACC
TGCGGGAGTAGCAGCAGCCACCCCGAGCACGCCGGGAGGATCCAGAGCATCTGGTCCCGCCTGCAGGAGA
CGGGCCTCCGGGGCAAATGCGAGTGCATCCGCGGACGCAAGGCCACCCTGGAGGAGCTACAGACGGTGCA
CTCGGAAGCCCACACCCTCCTGTATGGCACGAACCCCCTCAACCGGCAGAAACTGGACAGTAAGAAACTT
CTAGGCTCGCTCGCCTCCGTGTTCGTCCGGCTCCCTTGCGGTGGTGTTGGGGTGGACAGTGACACCATAT
GGAACGAGGTGCACTCGGCGGGGGCAGCCCGCCTGGCTGTGGGCTGCGTGGTAGAGCTGGTCTTCAAGGT
GGCCACAGGGGAGCTGAAGAATGGCTTTGCTGTGGTCCGCCCCCNTGGACACCATGCGGAGGAGAGCACG
CCCATGGGCTTTTGCTACTTCAACTCCGTGGCCGTGGCAGCCAAGCTTCTGCAGCAGAGGTTGAGCGTGA
GCAAAGATCNTCATCGTGGACTGGGACGTGCACCATGGAAACGGGACCCAGCAGGCTTTCTACAGCGACC
C
