[The description below was written by a language model from this plasmid's Addgene catalogue record.]
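Description:
pEGFP.N3-HDAC4.3SA is a mammalian expression plasmid built on the Clontech pEGFP-N3 backbone (about 4.7 kb without insert). It is maintained as a high-copy plasmid in E. coli under kanamycin selection. No feature table accompanies the record, so the origin of replication, polyadenylation signal and any mammalian selection cassette are not documented here. The cloning sites used to introduce the insert are also not recorded.

The payload is human histone deacetylase 4 (HDAC4) expressed from the CMV immediate-early promoter, which gives strong constitutive transcription in most transfected mammalian cells. The coding sequence is placed upstream of the backbone's EGFP, producing HDAC4 with a C-terminal EGFP tag so that the protein can be followed by fluorescence. The "3SA" designation refers to three serine-to-alanine substitutions at positions 246, 467 and 632. In general knowledge of class IIa HDACs, these serines are phosphorylation sites that mediate 14-3-3 binding and export from the nucleus. Replacing them with alanine is therefore expected to yield a non-phosphorylatable form that tends to remain nuclear.

The associated study concerns how intracellular trafficking of HDAC4 regulates neuronal cell death. This fits use of the construct to image subcellular localisation and to test the consequences of enforced nuclear HDAC4, compared with the wild-type protein. The depositor notes that this plasmid is no longer distributed and has been superseded by a replacement entry in the same repository.
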