Addgene plasmid #36193: pEGFP.N3-HDAC4.3SA
Depositing lab: Tso-Pang Yao. Publication: Intracellular trafficking of histone deacetylase 4 regulates neuronal cell death. Bolger TA, Yao TP. J Neurosci. 2005 Oct 12;25(41):9544-53. 10.1523/JNEUROSCI.1826-05.2005 PubMed 16221865.
Backbone
  Vector backbone: pEGFP-N3
  Backbone manufacturer: Clontech
  Backbone size w/o insert (bp): 4700
  Vector type: Mammalian Expression
Growth in bacteria
  Bacterial resistance: Kanamycin, 50 μg/mL
  Growth temperature: 37°C
  Growth strain: DH5alpha
  Copy number: High Copy
Gene/Insert
  Gene/Insert name: HDAC4.3SA
  Species: H. sapiens (human)
  Mutation: S246/467/632A
  Entrez Gene: HDAC4 (a.k.a. AHO3, BDMR, HA6116, HD4, HDAC-4, HDAC-A, HDACA, NEDCHF, NEDCHID)
  Promoter: CMV
  Tag / fusion protein: EGFP (C terminal on backbone)
  Cloning method: Restriction Enzyme; 5′ cloning site None (unknown if destroyed); 3′ cloning site None (unknown if destroyed)
  Sequencing primers: 5′ CMV-Fwd; 3′ EGFP-N
Terms and licenses: Academic/Nonprofit Terms; Industry Terms: Not Available to Industry
Depositor comments: This plasmid is no longer available and has been replaced by plasmid 45637.
How to cite: pEGFP.N3-HDAC4.3SA was a gift from Tso-Pang Yao (Addgene plasmid # 36193)
